>Addgene plasmid #37974 | pJRT.Agro.CLCrVB1.3 | addgene full sequence | sequence record 209825 | Addgene NGS Result
AGAGATAGATTTGTAGAGAGAGACTGGTGATTTCAGCGTGTCCTCTCCAAATGAAATGAACTTCCTTATA
TAGAGGAAGGGTCTTGCGAAGGATAGTGGGATTGTGCGTCATCCCTTACGTCAGTGGAGATATCACATCA
ATCCACTTGCTTTGAAGACGTGGTTGGAACGTCTTCTTTTTCCACGATGCTCCTCGTGGGTGGGGGTCCA
TCTTTGGGACCACTGTCGGCAGAGGCATCTTGAACGATAGCCTTTCCTTTATCGCAATGATGGCATTTGT
AGGTGCCACCTTCCTTTTCTACTGTCCTTTTGATGAAGTGACAGATAGCTGGGCAATGGAATCCGAGGAG
GTTTCCCGATATTACCCTTTGTTGAAAAGTCTCAATAGCCCTTTGGTCTTCTGAGACTGTATCTTTGATA
TTCTTGGAGTAGACGAGAGTGTCGTGCTCCACCATGTTCACATCAATCCACTTGCTTTGAAGACGTGGTT
GGAACGTCTTCTTTTTCCACGATGCTCCTCGTGGGTGGGGGTCCATCTTTGGGACCACTGTCGGCAGAGG
CATCTTGAACGATAGCCTTTCCTTTATCGCAATGATGGCATTTGTAGGTGCCACCTTCCTTTTCTACTGT
CCTTTTGATGAAGTGACAGATAGCTGGGCAATGGAATCCGAGGAGGTTTCCCGATATTACCCTTTGTTGA
AAAGTCTCAATAGCCCTTTGGTCTTCTGAGACTGTATCTTTGATATTCTTGGAGTAGACGAGAGTGTCGT
GCTCCACCATGTTGGCAAGCTGCTCTAGCCAATACGCAAACCGCCTCTCCCCGCGCGTTGGCCGATTCAT
TAATGCAGCTGGCACGACAGGTTTCCCGACTGGAAAGCGGGCAGTGAGCGCAACGCAATTAATGTGAGTT
AGCTCACTCATTAGGCACCCCAGGCTTTACACTTTATGCTTCCGGCTCGTATGTTGTGTGGAATTGTGAG
CGGATAACAATTTCACACAGGAAACAGCTATGACATGATTACGAATTCGAGCTCCAGAACGATCTCAGTT
AGGTCATGGGAAAGCTGATATTCATCCCTCTGAGACTCTATATAATTAAATGCGTTTGGGGGATTAGCTA
ATTGAGAATCCATATAGAGAAATATGGCCGCGCAGCGACGCCGGTTGAAGAATATGAACAAGGAATAAGA
TGAACAAGGAAGAAGATGAACAAGCAATAATTTAATTAATTATTGTTAATAAGCATAAATTATGAAAATA
ATTTTGATGGTAATGAAAGTATTATAAATAATATTTAGGAGAAAATATTGTTAAGGAAATATCTGGTTAT
GTTTATTTGTTAAGGTATATGGGTTTTTATAGAAACCCAGGAGCAGCTATGGTAAGAAACCCAGGACTCA
AAAAATGCCTCTCAACTTCTCTCATATGTTGCGGAGTCTGGAGTCCCATTTATACCATAGAAAGCATTGG
GGGTATAGCATGGTAATTTCACATCGGACTCCATACCGCGGCCATCTATATAATATTACTGATGGCCGCG
CGAAGTCCCGGTATGCCTTTTCAGCCGTTGGATCTGGAGCCGTACCTTTTTCGCGTTCCCATTTTGCCCC
TGGAGTCCCGAGCTATTTACGACCCCCTGCCACCGAGTCCCCTTCGTGGAGCGCTCTTCGTCCAACACGT
GTCCCAACTTTTGCGCATTTTTGACTACCTGTCGCGCACTTGAATTAAAGTTGCCCTTTTATTTTCTTCC
AATTATTTTGCGGCTGAGTAGTCTAGATAATTGTGACAACTTAGTGAGCAAGTTGTAGGAGGACCCTATC
CGTCTGGGAAAATAATTGGGTTTTCACGTGTACCAATGGGAAATAATATGTATAGCCTATTTAATTTAGA
AAATTAAATAGTTTTAGTAATTCCTATATAATAGCGTTTACTAGTCTGGGTAAAATTCGTATAGGAAAAA
ATATTTATTATTTTTTAAATTTAACCTATTGAAAATGTACAGTTTAAAGAGTAGACGTGGATCGAATTAC
ATTCAAGCACGTGGAAACTCACGGACCCCATTATTCAAACGACATTCCACTGGTAAGCGTTATGGAGGAA
GACGACTACAGCCACTGAATGTGAAAAGAGAAGATGAACCCAGAATGTCGACCCAACGCATCCACGAGAA
TCAATATGGGTCGGAATTTACAATGGCCCACAACACAGCCATTTCGACCTATATCTCCTATCCTAATCTG
GGCAAGACTGAACCCAATCGAACCAGGTCGTACATCAAGCTGAAACGATTGCGTTTCAAGGGCACGGTGA
AGATCGAACGAGTTCCTACTGACGTGGCTATGGATGGTTCGATTCCCAACACGGAAGGGGTGTTCTCATT
GGTCATAGTCGTTGACCGAAAACCTCATTTGACTGCATCTGGATGCCTACATACGTTTGACGAACTATTT
GGTGCGATAATCCACAGCCATGGAACCCTGTCTATAGTTCCCGCGTTGAAGGATCGTTACTACATACGGC
ATGTAATTAAACGGGTACTGTCCGTCGAGAAAGATAACGTCATGGTGGATATTGAAGGATCCACTGCTCT
GTCTAATAGGCGTTTTAATTGTTGGGCCAGTTTTAAAGATCTTGATTTGGATTCATGTAAGGGTGTTTAT
GACAACATAAACAAGAATGCCCTGTTAGTTTATTACTCATGGGTATCGGATACTGTGTCTAAAGCATCCA
CTTATGTATCGTATGACCTTGATTATATTGGATAATCAATAATAACAGGAAAATTTGAATAAGAAAAAAT
ATTATTTAAATATTTTTGGTTGAGGACCATTACAACTACTCTTGATACATTCTTGGACCGTTGTCCTAAC
CAGTTCGTTTAATTGGGCCATAGACATGGTAATGTTGGACTCAGCCCTATGGGCCCCTACTATTGATGCC
GAGTCACCTGGATCCAGTACAGTGGACCCTAACCTGTGCAGCTCTCTGTAAGGTGTCTGTTCGTTATTGG
ACTGTGAGTCCGCATCTTCGTTAACGGGCCCTATGGTACTCCTGGTCGCCCACGACTCCCCTGGCCTTAT
TTCTATTGGGCCTGGAAGCCCAAATCTGTTCATGGATGCGGACCTAATTAGTTTCCTTTCCCATTTACCA
TAGTCTACATGTGAGAAATCAACGTCTTTAGCGGAGAACTGTTTGGAAAGGATCTTTACCGTTGGCGCCT
TGAACGGAATATCGACGGAATGTTTGGCGGTCGATAATTTCAGCTTCCCTTTGAATTTTGCGAAGTGGGT
ACGCTGTTGAACATTCGTATCAGAAACTCTGTAATAGAGTTTCCAAGGGATTGGGTCTTTGAGAGAGAAG
AAGGAAGCTGAAAAATAGTGGAGATCTATGTTACACCTGATCGGAAAAGTCCACGACGATTGTAATGATT
CATTATCAGTCATCCTCTTGTCGTGAATCTCCACTATCACTGTACCAGTCGCGTTAATTGGCACCTGCTG
CCTGTACTCGATAACGCAATGATCGATCTTCATGCAACTGCGACTGAGTCTCGCCGTTAATTGTGCCGCC
GTTGACGGAAACTGCAGAACGATCTCAGTTAGGTCATGGGAAAGCTGATATTCATCCCTCTGAGACTCTA
TATAATTAAATGCGTTTGGGGGATTAGCTAATTGAGAATCCATATAGAGAAATATGGCCGCGCAGCGACG
CCGGTTGAAGAATATGAACAAGGAATAAGATGAACAAGGAAGAAGATGAACAAGCAATAATTTAATTAAT
TATTGTTAATAAGCATAAATTATGAAAATAATTTTGATGGTAATGAAAGTATTATAAATAATATTTAGGA
GAAAATATTGTTAAGGAAATATCTGGTTATGTTTATTTGTTAAGGTATATGGGTTTTTATAGAAACCCAG
GAGCAGCTATGGTAAGAAACCCAGGACTCAAAAAATGCCTCTCAACTTCTCTCATATGTTGCGGAGTCTG
GAGTCCCATTTATACCATAGAAAGCATTGGGGGTATAGCATGGTAATTTCACATCGGACTCCATACCGCG
GCCATCTATATAATATTACTGATGGCCGCGCGAAGTCCCGGTATGCCTTTTCAGCCGTTGGATCTGGAGC
CGTACCTTTTTCGCGTTCCCATTTTGCCCCTGGAGTCCCGAGCTATTTACGACCCCCTGCCACCGAGTCC
CCTTCGTGGAGCGCTCTTCGTCCAACACGTGTCCCAACTTTTGCGCATTTTTGACTACCTGTCGCGCACT
TGAATTAAAGTTGCCCTTTTATTTTCTTCCAATTATTTTGCGGCTGAGTAGTCTAGATAATTGTGACAAC
TTAGTGAGCAAGTTGTAGGAGGACCCTATCCGTCTGGGAAAATAATTGGGTTTTCACGTGTACCAATGGG
AAATAATATGTATAGCCTATTTAATTTAGAAAATTAAATAGTTTTAGTAATTCCTATATAATAGCGTTTA
CTAGTGGATCCCCCGGGCTGCAGGAATTCGATATCAAGCTTGGCACTGGCCGTCGTTTTACAACGTCGTG
ACTGGGAAAACCCTGGCGTTACCCAACTTAATCGCCTTGCAGCACATCCCCCTTTCGCCAGCTGGCGTAA
TAGCGAAGAGGCCCGCACCGATCGCCCTTCCCAACAGTTGCGCAGCCTGAATGGCGAATGCTAGAGCAGC
TTGAGCTTGGATCAGATTGTCGTTTCCCGCCTTCAGTTTAAACTATCAGTGTTTGACAGGATATATTGGC
GGGTAAACCTAAGAGAAAAGAGCGTTTATTAGAATAATCGGATATTTAAAAGGGCGTGAAAAGGTTTATC
CGTTCGTCCATTTGTATGTGCATGCCAACCACAGGGTTCCCCTCGGGATCAAAGTACTTTGATCCAACCC
CTCCGCTGCTATAGTGCAGTCGGCTTCTGACGTTCAGTGCAGCCGTCTTCTGAAAACGACATGTCGCACA
AGTCCTAAGTTACGCGACAGGCTGCCGCCCTGCCCTTTTCCTGGCGTTTTCTTGTCGCGTGTTTTAGTCG
CATAAAGTAGAATACTTGCGACTAGAACCGGAGACATTACGCCATGAACAAGAGCGCCGCCGCTGGCCTG
CTGGGCTATGCCCGCGTCAGCACCGACGACCAGGACTTGACCAACCAACGGGCCGAACTGCACGCGGCCG
GCTGCACCAAGCTGTTTTCCGAGAAGATCACCGGCACCAGGCGCGACCGCCCGGAGCTGGCCAGGATGCT
TGACCACCTACGCCCTGGCGACGTTGTGACAGTGACCAGGCTAGACCGCCTGGCCCGCAGCACCCGCGAC
CTACTGGACATTGCCGAGCGCATCCAGGAGGCCGGCGCGGGCCTGCGTAGCCTGGCAGAGCCGTGGGCCG
ACACCACCACGCCGGCCGGCCGCATGGTGTTGACCGTGTTCGCCGGCATTGCCGAGTTCGAGCGTTCCCT
AATCATCGACCGCACCCGGAGCGGGCGCGAGGCCGCCAAGGCCCGAGGCGTGAAGTTTGGCCCCCGCCCT
ACCCTCACCCCGGCACAGATCGCGCACGCCCGCGAGCTGATCGACCAGGAAGGCCGCACCGTGAAAGAGG
CGGCTGCACTGCTTGGCGTGCATCGCTCGACCCTGTACCGCGCACTTGAGCGCAGCGAGGAAGTGACGCC
CACCGAGGCCAGGCGGCGCGGTGCCTTCCGTGAGGACGCATTGACCGAGGCCGACGCCCTGGCGGCCGCC
GAGAATGAACGCCAAGAGGAACAAGCATGAAACCGCACCAGGACGGCCAGGACGAACCGTTTTTCATTAC
CGAAGAGATCGAGGCGGAGATGATCGCGGCCGGGTACGTGTTCGAGCCGCCCGCGCACGTCTCAACCGTG
CGGCTGCATGAAATCCTGGCCGGTTTGTCTGATGCCAAGCTGGCGGCCTGGCCGGCCAGCTTGGCCGCTG
AAGAAACCGAGCGCCGCCGTCTAAAAAGGTGATGTGTATTTGAGTAAAACAGCTTGCGTCATGCGGTCGC
TGCGTATATGATGCGATGAGTAAATAAACAAATACGCAAGGGGAACGCATGAAGGTTATCGCTGTACTTA
ACCAGAAAGGCGGGTCAGGCAAGACGACCATCGCAACCCATCTAGCCCGCGCCCTGCAACTCGCCGGGGC
CGATGTTCTGTTAGTCGATTCCGATCCCCAGGGCAGTGCCCGCGATTGGGCGGCCGTGCGGGAAGATCAA
CCGCTAACCGTTGTCGGCATCGACCGCCCGACGATTGACCGCGACGTGAAGGCCATCGGCCGGCGCGACT
TCGTAGTGATCGACGGAGCGCCCCAGGCGGCGGACTTGGCTGTGTCCGCGATCAAGGCAGCCGACTTCGT
GCTGATTCCGGTGCAGCCAAGCCCTTACGACATATGGGCCACCGCCGACCTGGTGGAGCTGGTTAAGCAG
CGCATTGAGGTCACGGATGGAAGGCTACAAGCGGCCTTTGTCGTGTCGCGGGCGATCAAAGGCACGCGCA
TCGGCGGTGAGGTTGCCGAGGCGCTGGCCGGGTACGAGCTGCCCATTCTTGAGTCCCGTATCACGCAGCG
CGTGAGCTACCCAGGCACTGCCGCCGCCGGCACAACCGTTCTTGAATCAGAACCCGAGGGCGACGCTGCC
CGCGAGGTCCAGGCGCTGGCCGCTGAAATTAAATCAAAACTCATTTGAGTTAATGAGGTAAAGAGAAAAT
GAGCAAAAGCACAAACACGCTAAGTGCCGGCCGTCCGAGCGCACGCAGCAGCAAGGCTGCAACGTTGGCC
AGCCTGGCAGACACGCCAGCCATGAAGCGGGTCAACTTTCAGTTGCCGGCGGAGGATCACACCAAGCTGA
AGATGTACGCGGTACGCCAAGGCAAGACCATTACCGAGCTGCTATCTGAATACATCGCGCAGCTACCAGA
GTAAATGAGCAAATGAATAAATGAGTAGATGAATTTTAGCGGCTAAAGGAGGCGGCATGGAAAATCAAGA
ACAACCAGGCACCGACGCCGTGGAATGCCCCATGTGTGGAGGAACGGGCGGTTGGCCAGGCGTAAGCGGC
TGGGTTGCCTGCCGGCCCTGCAATGGCACTGGAACCCCCAAGCCCGAGGAATCGGCGTGAGCGGTCGCAA
ACCATCCGGCCCGGTACAAATCGGCGCGGCGCTGGGTGATGACCTGGTGGAGAAGTTGAAGGCCGCGCAG
GCCGCCCAGCGGCAACGCATCGAGGCAGAAGCACGCCCCGGTGAATCGTGGCAAGCGGCCGCTGATCGAA
TCCGCAAAGAATCCCGGCAACCGCCGGCAGCCGGTGCGCCGTCGATTAGGAAGCCGCCCAAGGGCGACGA
GCAACCAGATTTTTTCGTTCCGATGCTCTATGACGTGGGCACCCGCGATAGTCGCAGCATCATGGACGTG
GCCGTTTTCCGTCTGTCGAAGCGTGACCGACGAGCTGGCGAGGTGATCCGCTACGAGCTTCCAGACGGGC
ACGTAGAGGTTTCCGCAGGGCCGGCCGGCATGGCCAGTGTGTGGGATTACGACCTGGTACTGATGGCGGT
TTCCCATCTAACCGAATCCATGAACCGATACCGGGAAGGGAAGGGAGACAAGCCCGGCCGCGTGTTCCGT
CCACACGTTGCGGACGTACTCAAGTTCTGCCGGCGAGCCGATGGCGGAAAGCAGAAAGACGACCTGGTAG
AAACCTGCATTCGGTTAAACACCACGCACGTTGCCATGCAGCGTACGAAGAAGGCCAAGAACGGCCGCCT
GGTGACGGTATCCGAGGGTGAAGCCTTGATTAGCCGCTACAAGATCGTAAAGAGCGAAACCGGGCGGCCG
GAGTACATCGAGATCGAGCTAGCTGATTGGATGTACCGCGAGATCACAGAAGGCAAGAACCCGGACGTGC
TGACGGTTCACCCCGATTACTTTTTGATCGATCCCGGCATCGGCCGTTTTCTCTACCGCCTGGCACGCCG
CGCCGCAGGCAAGGCAGAAGCCAGATGGTTGTTCAAGACGATCTACGAACGCAGTGGCAGCGCCGGAGAG
TTCAAGAAGTTCTGTTTCACCGTGCGCAAGCTGATCGGGTCAAATGACCTGCCGGAGTACGATTTGAAGG
AGGAGGCGGGGCAGGCTGGCCCGATCCTAGTCATGCGCTACCGCAACCTGATCGAGGGCGAAGCATCCGC
CGGTTCCTAATGTACGGAGCAGATGCTAGGGCAAATTGCCCTAGCAGGGGAAAAAGGTCGAAAAGGTCTC
TTTCCTGTGGATAGCACGTACATTGGGAACCCAAAGCCGTACATTGGGAACCGGAACCCGTACATTGGGA
ACCCAAAGCCGTACATTGGGAACCGGTCACACATGTAAGTGACTGATATAAAAGAGAAAAAAGGCGATTT
TTCCGCCTAAAACTCTTTAAAACTTATTAAAACTCTTAAAACCCGCCTGGCCTGTGCATAACTGTCTGGC
CAGCGCACAGCCGAAGAGCTGCAAAAAGCGCCTACCCTTCGGTCGCTGCGCTCCCTACGCCCCGCCGCTT
CGCGTCGGCCTATCGCGGCCGCTGGCCGCTCAAAAATGGCTGGCCTACGGCCAGGCAATCTACCAGGGCG
CGGACAAGCCGCGCCGTCGCCACTCGACCGCCGGCGCCCACATCAAGGCACCCTGCCTCGCGCGTTTCGG
TGATGACGGTGAAAACCTCTGACACATGCAGCTCCCGGAGACGGTCACAGCTTGTCTGTAAGCGGATGCC
GGGAGCAGACAAGCCCGTCAGGGCGCGTCAGCGGGTGTTGGCGGGTGTCGGGGCGCAGCCATGACCCAGT
CACGTAGCGATAGCGGAGTGTATACTGGCTTAACTATGCGGCATCAGAGCAGATTGTACTGAGAGTGCAC
CATATGCGGTGTGAAATACCGCACAGATGCGTAAGGAGAAAATACCGCATCAGGCGCTCTTCCGCTTCCT
CGCTCACTGACTCGCTGCGCTCGGTCGTTCGGCTGCGGCGAGCGGTATCAGCTCACTCAAAGGCGGTAAT
ACGGTTATCCACAGAATCAGGGGATAACGCAGGAAAGAACATGTGAGCAAAAGGCCAGCAAAAGGCCAGG
AACCGTAAAAAGGCCGCGTTGCTGGCGTTTTTCCATAGGCTCCGCCCCCCTGACGAGCATCACAAAAATC
GACGCTCAAGTCAGAGGTGGCGAAACCCGACAGGACTATAAAGATACCAGGCGTTTCCCCCTGGAAGCTC
CCTCGTGCGCTCTCCTGTTCCGACCCTGCCGCTTACCGGATACCTGTCCGCCTTTCTCCCTTCGGGAAGC
GTGGCGCTTTCTCATAGCTCACGCTGTAGGTATCTCAGTTCGGTGTAGGTCGTTCGCTCCAAGCTGGGCT
GTGTGCACGAACCCCCCGTTCAGCCCGACCGCTGCGCCTTATCCGGTAACTATCGTCTTGAGTCCAACCC
GGTAAGACACGACTTATCGCCACTGGCAGCAGCCACTGGTAACAGGATTAGCAGAGCGAGGTATGTAGGC
GGTGCTACAGAGTTCTTGAAGTGGTGGCCTAACTACGGCTACACTAGAAGGACAGTATTTGGTATCTGCG
CTCTGCTGAAGCCAGTTACCTTCGGAAAAAGAGTTGGTAGCTCTTGATCCGGCAAACAAACCACCGCTGG
TAGCGGTGGTTTTTTTGTTTGCAAGCAGCAGATTACGCGCAGAAAAAAAGGATCTCAAGAAGATCCTTTG
ATCTTTTCTACGGGGTCTGACGCTCAGTGGAACGAAAACTCACGTTAAGGGATTTTGGTCATGCATTCTA
GGGAAGGTGCGAACAAATCCCTGATATGAGATCATGTTTGTCATCTGGAGCCATAGAACAGGGTTCATC
[978 nt withheld, positions 9870-10847]
TAAAAACTGGGGATAACGCCTTAAATGGCGAAGAAACGGTCTAAATAGGCTGATTCAAGGCATTTACGGG
AGAAAAAATCGGCTCAAACATGAAGAAATGAAATGACTGAGTCAGCCGAGAAGAATTTCCCCGCTTATTC
GCACCTTCCCTAGGTACTAAAACAATTCATCCAGTAAAATATAATATTTTATTTTCTCCCAATCAGGCTT
GATCCCCAGTAAGTCAAAAAATAGCTCGACATACTGTTCTTCCCCGATATCCTCCCTGATCGACCGGACG
CAGAAGGCAATGTCATACCACTTGTCCGCCCTGCCGCTTCTCCCAAGATCAATAAAGCCACTTACTTTGC
CATCTTTCACAAAGATGTTGCTGTCTCCCAGGTCGCCGTGGGAAAAGACAAGTTCCTCTTCGGGCTTTTC
CGTCTTTAAAAAATCATACAGCTCGCGCGGATCTTTAAATGGAGTGTCTTCTTCCCAGTTTTCGCAATCC
ACATCGGCCAGATCGTTATTCAGTAAGTAATCCAATTCGGCTAAGCGGCTGTCTAAGCTATTCGTATAGG
GACAATCCGATATGTCGATGGAGTGAAAGAGCCTGATGCACTCCGCATACAGCTCGATAATCTTTTCAGG
GCTTTGTTCATCTTCATACTCTTCCGAGCAAAGGACGCCATCGGCCTCACTCATGAGCAGATTGCTCCAG
CCATCATGCCGTTCAAAGTGCAGGACCTTTGGAACAGGCAGCTTTCCTTCCAGCCATAGCATCATGTCCT
TTTCCCGTTCCACATCATAGGTGGTCCCTTTATACCGGCTGTCCGTCATTTTTAAATATAGGTTTTCATT
TTCTCCCACCAGCTTATATACCTTAGCAGGAGACATTCCTTCCGTATCTTTTACGCAGCGGTATTTTTCG
ATCAGTTTTTTCAATTCCGGTGATATTCTCATTTTAGCCATTTATTATTTCCTTCCTCTTTTCTACAGTA
TTTAAAGATACCCCAAGAAGCTAATTATAACAAGACGAACTCCAATTCACTGTTCCTTGCATTCTAAAAC
CTTAAATACCAGAAAACAGCTTTTTCAAAGTTGTTTTCAAAGTTGGCGTATAACATAGTATCGACGGAGC
CGATTTTGAAACCGCGGTGATCACAGGCAGCAACGCTCTGTCATCGTTACAATCAACATGCTACCCTCCG
CGAGATCATCCGTGTTTCAAACCCGGCAGCTTAGTTGCCGTTCTTCCGAATAGCATCGGTAACATGAGCA
AAGTCTGCCGCCTTACAACGGCTCTCCCGCTGACGCCGTCCCGGACTGATGGGCTGCCTGTATCGAGTGG
TGATTTTGTGCCGAGCTGCCGGTCGGGGAGCTGTTGGCTGGCTGGTGGCAGGATATATTGTGGTGTAAAC
AAATTGACGCTTAGACAACTTAATAACACATTGCGGACGTTTTTAATGTACTGAATTAACGCCGAATTAA
TTCGGGGGATCTGGATTTTAGTACTGGATTTTGGTTTTAGGAATTAGAAATTTTATTGATAGAAGTATTT
TACAAATACAAATACATACTAAGGGTTTCTTATATGCTCAACACATGAGCGAAACCCTATAGGAACCCTA
ATTCCCTTATCTGGGAACTACTCACACATTATTATGGAGAAACTCGAGCTTGTCGATCGACAGATCCCGG
TCGGCATCTACTCTATTTCTTTGCCCTCGGACGAGTGCTGGGGCGTCGGTTTCCACTATCGGCGAGTACT
TCTACACAGCCATCGGTCCAGACGGCCGCGCTTCTGCGGGCGATTTGTGTACGCCCGACAGTCCCGGCTC
CGGATCGGACGATTGCGTCGCATCGACCCTGCGCCCAAGCTGCATCATCGAAATTGCCGTCAACCAAGCT
CTGATAGAGTTGGTCAAGACCAATGCGGAGCATATACGCCCGGAGTCGTGGCGATCCTGCAAGCTCCGGA
TGCCTCCGCTCGAAGTAGCGCGTCTGCTGCTCCATACAAGCCAACCACGGCCTCCAGAAGAAGATGTTGG
CGACCTCGTATTGGGAATCCCCGAACATCGCCTCGCTCCAGTCAATGACCGCTGTTATGCGGCCATTGTC
CGTCAGGACATTGTTGGAGCCGAAATCCGCGTGCACGAGGTGCCGGACTTCGGGGCAGTCCTCGGCCCAA
AGCATCAGCTCATCGAGAGCCTGCGCGACGGACGCACTGACGGTGTCGTCCATCACAGTTTGCCAGTGAT
ACACATGGGGATCAGCAATCGCGCATATGAAATCACGCCATGTAGTGTATTGACCGATTCCTTGCGGTCC
GAATGGGCCGAACCCGCTCGTCTGGCTAAGATCGGCCGCAGCGATCGCATCCATAGCCTCCGCGACCGGT
TGTAGAACAGCGGGCAGTTCGGTTTCAGGCAGGTCTTGCAACGTGACACCCTGTGAACGGCGGGAGATGC
AATAGGTCAGGCTCTCGCTAAACTCCCCAATGTCAAGCACTTCCGGAATCGGGAGCGCGGCCGATGCAAA
GTGCCGATAAACATAACGATCTTTGTAGAAACCATCGGCGCAGCTATTTACCCGCAGGACATATCCACGC
CCTCCTACATCGAAGCTGAAAGCACGAGATTCTTCGCCCTCCGAGAGCTGCATCAGGTCGGAGACGCTGT
CGAACTTTTCGATCAGAAACTTCTCGACAGACGTCGCGGTGAGTTCAGGCTTTTTCATATCTCATTGCCC
CCCGGATCTGCGAAAGCTCGAG
Features (pLannotate 1.2.2; 23 found; start..end, strand, type, name):
     33..709     -  promoter       CaMV 35S promoter (enhanced): cauliflower mosaic virus 35S promoter with a duplicated enhancer region
    799..887     +  CDS            lacI (fragment): lac repressor; lacI; The lac repressor binds to the lac operator to inhibit transcription in E. coli. This inhibition can be relieved by adding lactose or isopropyl-β-D-thiogalactopyranoside (IPTG).
    900..921     +  protein_bind   CAP binding site: CAP binding activates transcription in the presence of cAMP. E. coli catabolite activator protein
    936..966     +  promoter       lac promoter: promoter for the E. coli lac operon
    970..992     +  protein_bind   lac operator (fragment): The lac repressor binds to the lac operator to inhibit transcription in E. coli. This inhibition can be relieved by adding lactose or isopropyl-β-D-thiogalactopyranoside (IPTG). lac repressor encoded by lacI
   1995..2762    +  CDS            NSP_ABMVW: Experimental evidence at protein level: Swiss-Prot protein existence level 1. Binds to the genomic viral ssDNA, shuttles it into and out of the cell nucleus. Begomoviruses use 2 proteins to transport their DNA from cell to cell. The nuclear shuttle protein (NSP) shuttles it between nucleus and cytoplasm and the movement protein (MP) probably transports the DNA-NSP complex to the cell periphery and facilitates movement across the cell wall. From Abutilon mosaic virus (isolate West India) (AbMV).
   2805..3683    -  CDS            MVP_ABMVW: Experimental evidence at protein level: Swiss-Prot protein existence level 1. Transports viral genome to neighboring plant cells directly through plasmosdesmata, without any budding. The movement protein allows efficient cell to cell propagation, by bypassing the host cell wall barrier. Begomovirus genome is shuttled out of nucleus by Nuclear shuttle protein (NSP) and the movement protein transports the DNA-NSP complex to cell plasmodesmata and facilitates further movement across the cell wall. From Abutilon mosaic virus (isolate West India) (AbMV).
   4480..4521    +  misc_feature   MCS (fragment): pBluescript multiple cloning site
   4524..4678    +  CDS            lacZα (fragment): LacZα fragment of β-galactosidase; lacZ fragment
   4744..4768    +  misc_feature   RB T-DNA repeat: right border repeat from nopaline C58 T-DNA
   5108..5509    +  CDS            Y4CG_SINFN (fragment): Protein inferred from homology: Swiss-Prot protein existence level 3. From Sinorhizobium fredii (strain NBRC 101917 / NGR234).
   6069..6698    +  CDS            pVS1 StaA: stability protein from the Pseudomonas plasmid pVS1 (Heeb et al., 2000)
   7127..8200    +  CDS            pVS1 RepA: replication protein from the Pseudomonas plasmid pVS1 (Heeb et al., 2000)
   8266..8460    +  rep_origin     pVS1 oriV: origin of replication for the Pseudomonas plasmid pVS1 (Heeb et al., 2000)
   8663..8702    +  CDS            rop (fragment): Rop protein, which maintains plasmids at low copy number; rop
   8804..8944    +  misc_feature   bom: basis of mobility region from pBR322
   9130..9718    -  rep_origin     ori: high-copy-number ColE1/pMB1/pBR322/pUC origin of replication
   9803..9871    -  CDS            yghO (fragment) (sequence partly withheld): YGHO_ECOLI - Experimental evidence at transcript level: Swiss-Prot protein existence level 2. From Escherichia coli (strain K12).
   9870..10847   +  CDS            insH10 (sequence withheld): INH10_ECOLI - Protein inferred from homology: Swiss-Prot protein existence level 3. Involved in the transposition of the insertion sequence IS5. From Escherichia coli (strain K12).
  11004..11798   -  CDS            KanR: aminoglycoside phosphotransferase; aphA-3; confers resistance to kanamycin
  12223..12247   +  misc_feature   LB T-DNA repeat: left border repeat from nopaline C58 T-DNA
  12325..12499   -  polyA_signal   CaMV poly(A) signal: cauliflower mosaic virus polyadenylation signal
  12540..13565   -  CDS            HygR: hygromycin B phosphotransferase confers resistance to hygromycin
