[The description below was written by a language model from this plasmid's Addgene catalogue record and pLannotate feature annotations shown in this document.]
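Description:
pJRT.Agro.CLCrVB1.3 is an Agrobacterium binary vector built on pCAMBIA 1300 that carries the B genome component of cotton leaf crumple virus (CLCrV), a bipartite begomovirus, for agroinoculation-based virus-induced gene silencing (VIGS). A roughly 3.5 kb partial tandem repeat (1.3-mer) of the B component was cloned between the SacI and HindIII sites of the polylinker, inside the T-DNA. Greater-than-unit-length copies of this kind are generally used so that a unit-length circular viral DNA can be released and replicated once the T-DNA reaches the plant nucleus. The annotated insert contains two divergently oriented open reading frames, matched by homology to the nuclear shuttle protein and movement protein of Abutilon mosaic virus. These proteins move viral DNA out of the nucleus and from cell to cell through plasmodesmata. The B component therefore supplies the movement functions. The silencing fragment would presumably be carried by a companion A-component construct, which is not part of this record.

The T-DNA is bounded by nopaline-type left and right border repeats and also holds a hygromycin phosphotransferase gene driven by an enhanced CaMV 35S promoter with a CaMV polyadenylation signal for plant selection. Remnants of the lac promoter and lacZα flank the cloning site. Outside the borders, the pVS1 oriV with RepA and StaA supports replication and stability in Agrobacterium, while a ColE1/pBR322-type origin and bom site serve in E. coli. Bacterial selection is by kanamycin.

The sequenced plasmid (about 13.6 kb) is larger than the catalogued 12.4 kb, at least partly because an IS5-family transposase has inserted upstream of the kanamycin cassette. The depositor reports that this did not affect silencing in cotton, although kanamycin resistance may be weakened.
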