Addgene plasmid #37974: pJRT.Agro.CLCrVB1.3
Depositing lab: Niki Robertson. Depositing organization: North Carolina State University. Publication: Method: low-cost delivery of the cotton leaf crumple virus-induced gene silencing system. Tuttle JR, Haigler CH, Robertson D. Plant Methods. 2012 Aug 1;8(1):27. doi: 10.1186/1746-4811-8-27. PubMed 22853641.
Backbone
  Vector backbone: pCAMBIA 1300
  Backbone manufacturer: Cambia Labs
  Backbone size w/o insert (bp): 8917
  Total vector size (bp): 12400
  Modifications to backbone: CLCrV VIGS B component 1.3 mer was inserted between the SacI and HindIII sites in the pCAMBIA 1300 backbone.
  Vector type: Agrobacterium Binary
  Selectable markers: Hygromycin
Growth in bacteria
  Bacterial resistance: Kanamycin, 50 μg/mL
  Growth temperature: 37°C
  Growth strain: NEB Stable
  Copy number: High Copy
Gene/Insert
  Gene/Insert name: pJRTCLCrVB1.3 (alt names: JRTB1.3; CLCrVB1.3)
  Species: Begomovirus
  Insert size (bp): 3483
  Cloning method: Restriction Enzyme; 5′ cloning site SacI (not destroyed); 3′ cloning site HindIII (not destroyed)
  Sequencing primers: 5′ AACAGCTATGACCATG; 3′ GTAAAACGACGGCCAGT
Terms and licenses: Academic/Nonprofit Terms; Industry Terms: Not Available to Industry
Depositor comments: Addgene NGS results have detected an IS5 family transposase upstream of the kanamycin resistance cassette. This element had no effect on virus-induced gene silencing of genes in cotton in the depositing lab. However, the concentration of kanamycin for selection may need to be reduced from 50 to 25 mg/l.
How to cite: pJRT.Agro.CLCrVB1.3 was a gift from Niki Robertson (Addgene plasmid # 37974 ; http://n2t.net/addgene:37974 ; RRID:Addgene_37974)
