>Addgene plasmid #37974 | pJRT.Agro.CLCrVB1.3 | addgene partial sequence | sequence record 50890 | M13_pUC_rev
ACCATAGAAAGCATTGGGGGTATAGCATGGTAATTTCACATCGGACTCCATACCGCGGCCATCTATATAA
TATTACTGATGGCCGCGCGAAGTCCCGGTATGCCTTTTCAGCCGTTGGATCTGGAGCCGTACCTTTTTCG
CGTTCCCATTTTGCCCCTGGAGTCCCGAGCTATTTACGACCCCCTGCCACCGAGTCCCCTTCGTGGAGCG
CTCTTCGTCCAACACGTGTCCCAACTTTTGCGCATTTTTGACTACCTGTCGCGCA
