>Addgene plasmid #37974 | pJRT.Agro.CLCrVB1.3 | addgene partial sequence | sequence record 54620 | M13_pUC_fwd
GGGGGATCCACTAGTAAACGCTATTATATAGGAATTACTAAAACTATTTAATTTTCTAAATTAAATAGGC
TATACATATTATTTCCCATTGGTACACGTGAAAACCCAATTATTTTCCCAGACGGATAGGGTCCTCCTAC
AACTTGCTCACTAAGTTGTCACAATTATCTAGACTACTCAGCCGCAAAATAATTGGAAGAAAATAAAAGG
GCAACTTTAATTCAAGTGCGCGACAGGTAGTCAAAAATGCGCAAAAGTTGGGACACGTGTTGGACGAAGA
GCGCTCCACGAAGGGGACTCGGTGGCAGGGGGTCGTAAATAGCTCGGGACTCCAGGGGCAAAATGGGAAC
GCGAAAAAGGTACGGCTCCAGATCCAACGGCTGAAAAGGCATACCGGGACTTCGCGCGGCCATCAGTAAT
ATTATATAGATGGCCGCGGTATGGAGTCCGATGTGAAATTACCATGCTATACCCCCAATGCTTTCTATGG
TATAAATGGGACTCCAGACTCCGCAACATATGAGAGAAGTTGAGAGGCATTTTTTGAGTCCTGGGTTTCT
TACCATAGCTGCTCCTGGGTTTCTATAAAAACCCATATACCTTAACAAATAAACATAACCAGATATTTCC
TTAACAATATTTTCTCCTAAATATTATTTATAATACTTTCATTACCATCAAAATTATTTTCATAATTTAT
GCTTATTAACAATAATTAATTAAATTATTGCTTGTTCATCTTCTTCCTTGTTCATCTTATTCCTTGTTCA
TATTCTTCAACCGGCGTCGCTGCGCGGCCATATTTCTCTATATGGATTCTCAATTAGCTAATCCC
